>Addgene plasmid #18651 | T4 Lysozyme W158L WT* | addgene partial sequence | sequence record 24436 | 3primeUP
TACTGGAAAAGCCCGCTCATTAGGCGGGCTCAGATCTGCTCATGTTTTGACAGCTTATCATCGATAAGCT
TCGGCAATAAATTCTTGATATGTTTTCATATGTTTCCTTTAAATATTTTAATTAGTAATTGTCTATTCAA
GTAATTGTGAATATACTATCACAATTCCAAGAGAAAGTAAACAGCTTTATAGATTTTTATACGCGTCCAG
AGTGCCAGTTCTAAACGTTGTAATGACTCGTTTTGCGCGATTAGGTGTTTGATTATACCATCTACTTTTA
GCTAAGTTAACTGCTGCTTCATCCCAGCGTTTTTGTTGAAGCATACGTAAAGAGTTAGTAAATCCTGCCA
CACCGGTTTCTCCCATTTGGAAAACCATATTAATCAATGCAGCGCGACGAACCGCATCAAGAGAATCATA
AACCGGTTTTAATTTAGCATTTCTCAGAATTCCGCGAACAGCAGCATCAACATCCTGATTAAAGAGTTTT
TCAGCCTCATCTTTTGTAATTACACCATTAGTATTACGCCCAATAGCTTTATCTAATTCAGATTTAGCAG
CATTAAGTGATGGACTTTTTGTAAGCAAATGACCGATGCCAATAGTGTAATAGCCTTCTGTGTCTTTATA
GATTTTAAGTCTAAGACCTTCATCTATACGTAACATTTCAAATATATTCATAATACCTCCTAAGCATCGA
TGGATCCTGTTTCCTGTGTGAAATTGTTATCCGCTCACAATTCCACACATTATACGAGCCGATGATTAAT
TGTCAACAGGGGGATGGGGAGTAAGCTGATC
