[The description below was written by a language model from this plasmid's Addgene catalogue record.]
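Description:
T4 Lysozyme W158L WT* is a bacterial expression plasmid built on the pHS1403 backbone (about 5 kb without insert) that carries a mutant form of the bacteriophage T4 lysozyme gene (gene e). It is maintained in E. coli as a high-copy plasmid under ampicillin selection. The record does not name the origin of replication or the promoter that drives expression, and no feature table is available to confirm the other elements of the backbone.

The insert is roughly 600 bp and was cloned by restriction digestion between BamHI at the 5′ end and HindIII at the 3′ end, with both sites preserved. According to the depositor's comments, the BamHI site lies 27 bp from the start codon and the HindIII site 115 bp from the stop codon, so the fragment includes short flanking untranslated regions and can be excised intact. The encoded protein carries the substitution W158L, replacing tryptophan 158 with leucine, in the "WT*" background. In the T4 lysozyme literature WT* generally denotes the cysteine-free pseudo-wild-type protein used as a reference background for mutagenesis, although the record itself does not spell out those background changes. No affinity tags, fusion partners or reporters are listed.

The record does not state a specific purpose. A single point mutant of this kind fits the common use of T4 lysozyme as a model protein, in which recombinant variants are produced in bacteria to examine how individual residue substitutions affect folding, stability and structure.
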