Addgene plasmid #18651: T4 Lysozyme W158L WT*
Depositing lab: Brian Matthews. Depositing organization: University of Oregon.
Backbone
  Vector backbone: pHS1403
  Backbone size w/o insert (bp): 5000
  Vector type: Bacterial Expression
Growth in bacteria
  Bacterial resistance: Ampicillin, 100 μg/mL
  Growth temperature: 37°C
  Growth strain: DH5alpha
  Copy number: High Copy
Gene/Insert
  Gene/Insert name: T4 Lysozyme
  Species: Bacteriophage T4
  Insert size (bp): 600
  Mutation: W158L WT*
  GenBank ID: NP_049736
  Entrez Gene: e (a.k.a. T4p123)
  Cloning method: Restriction Enzyme; 5′ cloning site BamHI (not destroyed); 3′ cloning site HindIII (not destroyed)
  Sequencing primers: 5′ na; 3′ GGCGTATCACGAGGCCC
Terms and licenses: Academic/Nonprofit Terms; Industry Terms: Not Available to Industry
Depositor comments: The BamHI site is 27 bp from the ATG and the HindIII site is 115 bp from the stop.
How to cite: T4 Lysozyme W158L WT* was a gift from Brian Matthews (Addgene plasmid # 18651 ; http://n2t.net/addgene:18651 ; RRID:Addgene_18651)
